>Addgene plasmid #179955 | pCG_IFITM1 | addgene full sequence | sequence record 353603 | Addgene NGS Result
CGTTACATAACTTACGGTAAATGGCCCGCCTGGCTGACCGCCCAACGACCCCCGCCCATTGACGTCAATA
ATGACGTATGTTCCCATAGTAACGCCAATAGGGACTTTCCATTGACGTCAATGGGTGGAGTATTTACGGT
AAACTGCCCACTTGGCAGTACATCAAGTGTATCATATGCCAAGTACGCCCCCTATTGACGTCAATGACGG
TAAATGGCCCGCCTGGCATTATGCCCAGTACATGACCTTATGGGACTTTCCTACTTGGCAGTACATCTAC
GTATTAGTCATCGCTATTACCATGGTGATGCGGTTTTGGCAGTACATCAATGGGCGTGGATAGCGGTTTG
ACTCACGGGGATTTCCAAGTCTCCACCCCATTGACGTCAATGGGAGTTTGTTTTGGCACCAAAATCAACG
GGACTTTCCAAAATGTCGTAACAACTCCGCCCCATTGACGCAAATGGGCGGTAGGCGTGTACGGTGGGAG
GTCTATATAAGCAGAGCTCGTTTAGTGAACCGTCAGATCGCCTGGAGACGCCATCCACGCTGTTTTGACC
TCCATAGAAGACACCGGGACCGATCCAGCCTCCGGGGGATCTTGGTGGCGTGAAACTCCCGCACCTCTTC
GGCCAGCGCCTTGTAGAAGCGCGTAGGCCTTCTAGAATATGCACAAGGAGGAACATGAGGTGGCTGTGCT
GGGGGCACCCCCCAGCACCATCCTTCCAAGGTCCACCGTGATCAACATCCACAGCGAGACCTCCGTGCCC
GACCATGTCGTCTGGTCCCTGTTCAACACCCTCTTCTTGAACTGGTGCTGTCTGGGCTTCATAGCATTCG
CCTACTCCGTGAAGTCTAGGGACAGGAAGATGGTTGGCGACGTGACCGGGGCCCAGGCCTATGCCTCCAC
CGCCAAGTGCCTGAACATCTGGGCCCTGATTCTGGGCATCCTCATGACCATTGGATTCATCCTGTTACTG
GTATTCGGCTCTGTGACAGTCTACCATATTATGTTACAGATAATACAGGAAAAACGGGGTTACTAGTAGA
CGCGTCGGATCCTGAGAACTTCAGGGTGAGTTTGGGGACCCTTGATTGTTCTTTCTTTTTCGCTATTGTA
AAATTCATGTTATATGGAGGGGGCAAAGTTTTCAGGGTGTTGTTTAGAATGGGAAGATGTCCCTTGTATC
ACCATGGACCCTCATGATAATTTTGTTTCTTTCACTTTCTACTCTGTTGACAACCATTGTCTCCTCTTAT
TTTCTTTTCATTTTCTGTAACTTTTTCGTTAAACTTTAGCTTGCATTTGTAACGAATTTTTAAATTCACT
TTTGTTTATTTGTCAGATTGTAAGTACTTTCTCTAATCACTTTTTTTTCAAGGCAATCAGGGTATATTAT
ATTGTACTTCAGCACAGTTTTAGAGAACAATTGTTATAATTAAATGATAAGGTAGAATATTTCTGCATAT
AAATTCTGGCTGGCGTGGAAATATTCTTATTGGTAGAAACAACTACACCCTGGTCATCATCCTGCCTTTC
TCTTTATGGTTACAATGATATACACTGTTTGAGATGAGGATAAAATACTCTGAGTCCAAACCGGGCCCCT
CTGCTAACCATGTTCATGCCTTCTTCTCTTTCCTACAGCTCCTGGGCAACGTGCTGGTTGTTGTGCTGTC
TCATCATTTTGGCAAAGAATTCACTCCTCAGGTGCAGGCTGCCTATCAGAAGGTGGTGGCTGGTGTGGCC
AATGCCCTGGCTCACAAATACCACTGAGATCTTTTTCCCTCTGCCAAAAATTATGGGGACATCATGAAGC
CCCTTGAGCATCTGACTTCTGGCTAATAAAGGAAATTTATTTTCATTGCAATAGTGTGTTGGAATTTTTT
GTGTCTCTCACTCGGAAGGACATATGGGAGGGCAAATCATTTAAAACATCAGAATGAGTATTTGGTTTAG
AGTTTGGCAACATATGCCCATATGCTGGCTGCCATGAACAAAGGTTGGCTATAAAGAGGTCATCAGTATA
TGAAACAGCCCCCTGCTGTCCATTCCTTATTCCATAGAAAAGCCTTGACTTGAGGTTAGATTTTTTTTAT
ATTTTGTTTTGTGTTATTTTTTTCTTTAACATCCCTAAAATTTTCCTTACATGTTTTACTAGCCAGATTT
TTCCTCCTCTCCTGACTACTCCCAGTCATAGCTGTCCCTCTTCTCTTATGGAGATCCCTCGAGGAGCTTT
TTGCAAAAGCCTAGGCCTCCAAAAAAGCCTCTTCACTACTTCTGGAATAGCTCAGAGGCCGAGGCGGCCT
CGGCCTCTGCATAAATAAAAAAAATTAGTCAGCCATGGGGCGGAGAATGGGCGGAACTGGGCGGAGTTAG
GGGCGGGATGGGCGGAGTTAGGGGCGGGACTATGGTTGCTGACTAATTGCTGCATTAATGAATCGGCCAA
CGCGCGGGGAGAGGCGGTTTGCGTATTGGGCGCTCTTCCGCTTCCTCGCTCACTGACTCGCTGCGCTCGG
TCGTTCGGCTGCGGCGAGCGGTATCAGCTCACTCAAAGGCGGTAATACGGTTATCCACAGAATCAGGGGA
TAACGCAGGAAAGAACATGTGAGCAAAAGGCCAGCAAAAGGCCAGGAACCGTAAAAAGGCCGCGTTGCTG
GCGTTTTTCCATAGGCTCCGCCCCCCTGACGAGCATCACAAAAATCGACGCTCAAGTCAGAGGTGGCGAA
ACCCGACAGGACTATAAAGATACCAGGCGTTTCCCCCTGGAAGCTCCCTCGTGCGCTCTCCTGTTCCGAC
CCTGCCGCTTACCGGATACCTGTCCGCCTTTCTCCCTTCGGGAAGCGTGGCGCTTTCTCATAGCTCACGC
TGTAGGTATCTCAGTTCGGTGTAGGTCGTTCGCTCCAAGCTGGGCTGTGTGCACGAACCCCCCGTTCAGC
CCGACCGCTGCGCCTTATCCGGTAACTATCGTCTTGAGTCCAACCCGGTAAGACACGACTTATCGCCACT
GGCAGCAGCCACTGGTAACAGGATTAGCAGAGCGAGGTATGTAGGCGGTGCTACAGAGTTCTTGAAGTGG
TGGCCTAACTACGGCTACACTAGAAGAACAGTATTTGGTATCTGCGCTCTGCTGAAGCCAGTTACCTTCG
GAAAAAGAGTTGGTAGCTCTTGATCCGGCAAACAAACCACCGCTGGTAGCGGTGGTTTTTTTGTTTGCAA
GCAGCAGATTACGCGCAGAAAAAAAGGATCTCAAGAAGATCCTTTGATCTTTTCTACGGGGTCTGACGCT
CAGTGGAACGAAAACTCACGTTAAGGGATTTTGGTCATGAGATTATCAAAAAGGATCTTCACCTAGATCC
TTTTAAATTAAAAATGAAGTTTTAAATCAATCTAAAGTATATATGAGTAAACTTGGTCTGACAGTTACCA
ATGCTTAATCAGTGAGGCACCTATCTCAGCGATCTGTCTATTTCGTTCATCCATAGTTGCCTGACTCCCC
GTCGTGTAGATAACTACGATACGGGAGGGCTTACCATCTGGCCCCAGTGCTGCAATGATACCGCGAGACC
CACGCTCACCGGCTCCAGATTTATCAGCAATAAACCAGCCAGCCGGAAGGGCCGAGCGCAGAAGTGGTCC
TGCAACTTTATCCGCCTCCATCCAGTCTATTAATTGTTGCCGGGAAGCTAGAGTAAGTAGTTCGCCAGTT
AATAGTTTGCGCAACGTTGTTGCCATTGCTACAGGCATCGTGGTGTCACGCTCGTCGTTTGGTATGGCTT
CATTCAGCTCCGGTTCCCAACGATCAAGGCGAGTTACATGATCCCCCATGTTGTGCAAAAAAGCGGTTAG
CTCCTTCGGTCCTCCGATCGTTGTCAGAAGTAAGTTGGCCGCAGTGTTATCACTCATGGTTATGGCAGCA
CTGCATAATTCTCTTACTGTCATGCCATCCGTAAGATGCTTTTCTGTGACTGGTGAGTACTCAACCAAGT
CATTCTGAGAATAGTGTATGCGGCGACCGAGTTGCTCTTGCCCGGCGTCAATACGGGATAATACCGCGCC
ACATAGCAGAACTTTAAAAGTGCTCATCATTGGAAAACGTTCTTCGGGGCGAAAACTCTCAAGGATCTTA
CCGCTGTTGAGATCCAGTTCGATGTAACCCACTCGTGCACCCAACTGATCTTCAGCATCTTTTACTTTCA
CCAGCGTTTCTGGGTGAGCAAAAACAGGAAGGCAAAATGCCGCAAAAAAGGGAATAAGGGCGACACGGAA
ATGTTGAATACTCATACTCTTCCTTTTTCAATATTATTGAAGCATTTATCAGGGTTATTGTCTCATGAGC
GGATACATATTTGAATGTATTTAGAAAAATAAACAAATAGGGGTTCCGCGCACATTTCCCCGAAAAGTGC
CACCTGACGTCTAAGAAACCATTATTATCATGACATTAACCTATAAAAATAGGCGTATCACGAGGCCCTT
TCGTCTCGCGCGTTTCGGTGATGACGGTGAAAACCTCTGACACATGCAGCTCCCGGAGACGGTCACAGCT
TGTCTGTAAGCGGATGCCGGGAGCAGACAAGCCCGTCAGGGCGCGTCAGCGGGTGTTGGCGGGTGTCGGG
GCTGGCTTAACTATGCGGCATCAGAGCAGATTGTACTGAGAGTGCACCATATGCGGTGTGAAATACCGCA
CAGATGCGTAAGGAGAAAATACCGCATCAGGAAATTGTAAGCGTTAATATTTTGTTAAAATTCGCGTTAA
ATTTTTGTTAAATCAGCTCATTTTTTAACCAATAGGCCGAAATCGGCAAAATCCCTTATAAATCAAAAGA
ATAGACCGAGATAGGGT
[37 nt withheld, positions 4848-4884]
AAAGAACGTGGACTCCAACGTCAAAGG
[49 nt withheld, positions 4912-4960]
T
[91 nt withheld, positions 4962-5052]
G
[124 nt withheld, positions 5054-5177]
CCATTCGCCATTCAGGCTGCGCAACTGTTGGGAAGGGCGATCGGTGCGGGCCTCTTCGCTATTACGCCAG
CTGGCGAAAGGGGGATGTGCTGCAAGGCGATTAAGTTGGGTAACGCCAGGGTTTTCCCAGTCACGACGTT
GTAAAACGACGGCCAGTGAATTGTAATACGACTCACTATAGGGCGAATTCGAGCTCGCCC
Features (pLannotate 1.2.2; 17 found; start..end, strand, type, name):
      1..304     +  enhancer       CMV enhancer: human cytomegalovirus immediate early enhancer
    305..508     +  promoter       CMV promoter: human cytomegalovirus (CMV) immediate early promoter
    598..637     +  5'UTR          HSV TK 5'-UTR: 5' untranslated region from the herpes simplex virus thymidine kinase gene
    669..1043    +  CDS            IFITM1: IFM1_HUMAN - Also known as CD225, IFI17. Experimental evidence at protein level: Swiss-Prot protein existence level 1. IFN-induced antiviral protein which inhibits the entry of viruses to the host cell cytoplasm, permitting endocytosis, but preventing subsequent viral fusion and release of viral contents into the cytosol. Active against multiple viruses, including influenza A virus, SARS coronaviruses (SARS-CoV and SARS-CoV-2), Marburg virus (MARV), Ebola virus (EBOV), Dengue virus (DNV), West Nile virus (WNV), human immunodeficiency virus type 1 (HIV-1) and hepatitis C virus (HCV) (PubMed:263
   1076..1648    +  intron         β-globin intron: intron from rabbit β-globin gene
   1652..1774    +  CDS            HBB: HBB_COLGU - Experimental evidence at transcript level: Swiss-Prot protein existence level 2. Involved in oxygen transport from the lung to the various peripheral tissues. From Colobus guereza (Mantled guereza) (Eastern black-and-white colobus monkey).
   1845..1900    +  polyA_signal   β-globin poly(A) signal: rabbit β-globin polyadenylation signal (Gil and Proudfoot, 1987)
   2240..2429    -  promoter       SV40 promoter: SV40 early promoter
   2429..2483    -  CDS            lacI (fragment): lac repressor; lacI; The lac repressor binds to the lac operator to inhibit transcription in E. coli. This inhibition can be relieved by adding lactose or isopropyl-β-D-thiogalactopyranoside (IPTG).
   2666..3254    -  rep_origin     ori: high-copy-number ColE1/pMB1/pBR322/pUC origin of replication
   3425..4285    -  CDS            AmpR: β-lactamase; bla; confers resistance to ampicillin, carbenicillin, and related antibiotics
   4286..4390    -  promoter       AmpR promoter: bla
   4485..4520    +  CDS            rop (fragment): Rop protein, which maintains plasmids at low copy number; rop
   4622..4721    +  misc_feature   bom (fragment): basis of mobility region from pBR322
   4749..5177    -  rep_origin     f1 ori (sequence partly withheld): f1 bacteriophage origin of replication; arrow indicates direction of (+) strand synthesis
   5181..5338    -  CDS            lacZα (fragment): LacZα fragment of β-galactosidase; lacZ fragment
   5341..5359    +  promoter       T7 promoter: promoter for bacteriophage T7 RNA polymerase
