[The description below was written by a language model from this plasmid's Addgene catalogue record and pLannotate feature annotations shown in this document.]
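Description:
pCG_IFITM1 is a 5,377-nt mammalian expression plasmid built on the pCG backbone for transient expression of human IFITM1 (also known as CD225, IFI17 or LEU13), an interferon-induced transmembrane protein that restricts the entry of many enveloped viruses by blocking fusion after endocytosis. The catalogue entry notes a P13A substitution in the insert. No epitope tag or reporter is annotated, so the protein appears to be expressed untagged. The restriction sites used for cloning are not recorded.

Transcription is driven by the human cytomegalovirus immediate early enhancer and promoter, followed by a short 5' untranslated leader from the herpes simplex virus thymidine kinase gene directly upstream of the IFITM1 coding sequence. Downstream, the transcript runs through a rabbit β-globin intron, a short stretch of β-globin exon sequence (annotated by similarity as an HBB coding fragment, most likely just part of the globin 3' cassette rather than an expressed product) and the rabbit β-globin polyadenylation signal. Together these provide splicing and 3' end processing that generally improve mRNA stability and export. An SV40 early promoter segment lies on the opposite strand with no annotated gene under its control, and no mammalian selection marker is annotated.

In bacteria the plasmid is maintained at high copy through a ColE1/pUC-type origin and selected with ampicillin via β-lactamase. An f1 origin, a T7 promoter and fragments of lacZα, lacI, rop and bom are remnants of the parental cloning vectors. The associated work examined how IFITM proteins influence SARS-CoV-2 infection, so overexpression in cultured cells for virus entry and infection studies is the evident use.
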