Addgene plasmid #179955: pCG_IFITM1
Purpose: Expression vector for human IFITM1.
Depositing lab: Frank Kirchhoff & Konstantin Sparrer. Publication: IFITM proteins promote SARS-CoV-2 infection and are targets for virus inhibition in vitro. Prelli Bozzo C, Nchioua R, Volcic M, Koepke L, Kruger J, Schutz D, Heller S, Sturzel CM, Kmiec D, Conzelmann C, Muller J, Zech F, Braun E, Gross R, Wettstein L, Weil T, Weiss J, Diofano F, Rodriguez Alfonso AA, Wiese S, Sauter D, Munch J, Goffinet C, Catanese A, Schon M, Boeckers TM, Stenger S, Sato K, Just S, Kleger A, Sparrer KMJ, Kirchhoff F. Nat Commun. 2021 Jul 28;12(1):4584. 10.1038/s41467-021-24817-y PubMed 34321474.
Backbone
  Vector backbone: pCG
  Vector type: Mammalian Expression
Growth in bacteria
  Bacterial resistance: Ampicillin, 100 μg/mL
  Growth temperature: 37°C
  Growth strain: DH5alpha
  Copy number: High Copy
Gene/Insert
  Gene/Insert name: IFITM1
  Species: H. sapiens (human)
  Mutation: P13A
  Entrez Gene: IFITM1 (a.k.a. 9-27, CD225, DSPA2a, IFI17, LEU13)
  Cloning method: Restriction Enzyme; 5′ cloning site Unknown (unknown if destroyed); 3′ cloning site Unknown (unknown if destroyed)
Terms and licenses: Academic/Nonprofit Terms; Industry Terms: Not Available to Industry
How to cite: pCG_IFITM1 was a gift from Frank Kirchhoff & Konstantin Sparrer (Addgene plasmid # 179955 ; http://n2t.net/addgene:179955 ; RRID:Addgene_179955)
